>Addgene plasmid #83336 | Pentaprobe PP11 | addgene full sequence | sequence record 162251 | Addgene Assembled Sequence
GACGGATCGGGAGATCTCCCGATCCCCTATGGTCGACTCTCAGTACAATCTGCTCTGATGCCGCATAGTT
AAGCCAGTATCTGCTCCCTGCTTGTGTGTTGGAGGTCGCTGAGTAGTGCGCGAGCAAAATTTAAGCTACA
ACAAGGCAAGGCTTGACCGACAATTGCATGAAGAATCTGCTTAGGGTTAGGCGTTTTGCGCTGCTTCGCG
ATGTACGGGCCAGATATACGCGTTGACATTGATTATTGACTAGTTATTAATAGTAATCAATTACGGGGTC
ATTAGTTCATAGCCCATATATGGAGTTCCGCGTTACATAACTTACGGTAAATGGCCCGCCTGGCTGACCG
CCCAACGACCCCCGCCCATTGACGTCAATAATGACGTATGTTCCCATAGTAACGCCAATAGGGACTTTCC
ATTGACGTCAATGGGTGGAGTATTTACGGTAAACTGCCCACTTGGCAGTACATCAAGTGTATCATATGCC
AAGTACGCCCCCTATTGACGTCAATGACGGTAAATGGCCCGCCTGGCATTATGCCCAGTACATGACCTTA
TGGGACTTTCCTACTTGGCAGTACATCTACGTATTAGTCATCGCTATTACCATGGTGATGCGGTTTTGGC
AGTACATCAATGGGCGTGGATAGCGGTTTGACTCACGGGGATTTCCAAGTCTCCACCCCATTGACGTCAA
TGGGAGTTTGTTTTGGCACCAAAATCAACGGGACTTTCCAAAATGTCGTAACAACTCCGCCCCATTGACG
CAAATGGGCGGTAGGCGTGTACGGTGGGAGGTCTATATAAGCAGAGCTCTCTGGCTAACTAGAGAACCCA
CTGCTTACTGGCTTATCGAAATTAATACGACTCACTATAGGGAGACCCAAGCTTGGTACCGAGCTCGGAT
CCACTAGTAACGGCCGCCAGTGTGCTGGAATTCTGCAGATCTCCAACCTCACACCACATTACACTGGGGT
GATATAATATGATGCCGGGCGGGGGCCGTAACGTAGCACTACATGACCCGATACGCTAGGTGGGATTAGG
ATCCATCACACTGGCGGCCGCTCGAGCATGCATCTAGAGGGCCCTATTCTATAGTGTCACCTAAATGCTA
GAGCTCGCTGATCAGCCTCGACTGTGCCTTCTAGTTGCCAGCCATCTGTTGTTTGCCCCTCCCCCGTGCC
TTCCTTGACCCTGGAAGGTGCCACTCCCACTGTCCTTTCCTAATAAAATGAGGAAATTGCATCGCATTGT
CTGAGTAGGTGTCATTCTATTCTGGGGGGTGGGGTGGGGCAGGACAGCAAGGGGGAGGATTGGGAAGACA
ATAGCAGGCATGCTGGGGATGCGGTGGGCTCTATGGCTTCTGAGGCGGAAAGAACCAGCTGGGGCTCTAG
GGGGTATCCCC
[124 nt withheld, positions 1412-1535]
C
[91 nt withheld, positions 1537-1627]
A
[49 nt withheld, positions 1629-1677]
CCTTTGACGTTGGAGTCCACGTTCTTT
[37 nt withheld, positions 1705-1741]
ACCCTATCTCGGTCTATTCTTTTGATTTATAAGGGATTTTGGGGATTTCGGCCTATTGGTTAAAAAATGA
GCTGATTTAACAAAAATTTAACGCGAATTAATTCTGTGGAATGTGTGTCAGTTAGGGTGTGGAAAGTCCC
CAGGCTCCCCAGGCAGGCAGAAGTATGCAAAGCATGCATCTCAATTAGTCAGCAACCAGGTGTGGAAAGT
CCCCAGGCTCCCCAGCAGGCAGAAGTATGCAAAGCATGCATCTCAATTAGTCAGCAACCATAGTCCCGCC
CCTAACTCCGCCCATCCCGCCCCTAACTCCGCCCAGTTCCGCCCATTCTCCGCCCCATGGCTGACTAATT
TTTTTTATTTATGCAGAGGCCGAGGCCGCCTCTGCCTCTGAGCTATTCCAGAAGTAGTGAGGAGGCTTTT
TTGGAGGCCTAGGCTTTTGCAAAAAGCTCCCGGGAGCTTGTATATCCATTTTCGGATCTGATCAAGAGAC
AGGATGAGGATCGTTTCGCATGATTGAACAAGATGGATTGCACGCAGGTTCTCCGGCCGCTTGGGTGGAG
AGGCTATTCGGCTATGACTGGGCACAACAGACAATCGGCTGCTCTGATGCCGCCGTGTTCCGGCTGTCAG
CGCAGGGGCGCCCGGTTCTTTTTGTCAAGACCGACCTGTCCGGTGCCCTGAATGAACTGCAGGACGAGGC
AGCGCGGCTATCGTGGCTGGCCACGACGGGCGTTCCTTGCGCAGCTGTGCTCGACGTTGTCACTGAAGCG
GGAAGGGACTGGCTGCTATTGGGCGAAGTGCCGGGGCAGGATCTCCTGTCATCTCACCTTGCTCCTGCCG
AGAAAGTATCCATCATGGCTGATGCAATGCGGCGGCTGCATACGCTTGATCCGGCTACCTGCCCATTCGA
CCACCAAGCGAAACATCGCATCGAGCGAGCACGTACTCGGATGGAAGCCGGTCTTGTCGATCAGGATGAT
CTGGACGAAGAGCATCAGGGGCTCGCGCCAGCCGAACTGTTCGCCAGGCTCAAGGCGCGCATGCCCGACG
GCGAGGATCTCGTCGTGACCCATGGCGATGCCTGCTTGCCGAATATCATGGTGGAAAATGGCCGCTTTTC
TGGATTCATCGACTGTGGCCGGCTGGGTGTGGCGGACCGCTATCAGGACATAGCGTTGGCTACCCGTGAT
ATTGCTGAAGAGCTTGGCGGCGAATGGGCTGACCGCTTCCTCGTGCTTTACGGTATCGCCGCTCCCGATT
CGCAGCGCATCGCCTTCTATCGCCTTCTTGACGAGTTCTTCTGAGCGGGACTCTGGGGTTCGAAATGACC
GACCAAGCGACGCCCAACCTGCCATCACGAGATTTCGATTCCACCGCCGCCTTCTATGAAAGGTTGGGCT
TCGGAATCGTTTTCCGGGACGCCGGCTGGATGATCCTCCAGCGCGGGGATCTCATGCTGGAGTTCTTCGC
CCACCCCAACTTGTTTATTGCAGCTTATAATGGTTACAAATAAAGCAATAGCATCACAAATTTCACAAAT
AAAGCATTTTTTTCACTGCATTCTAGTTGTGGTTTGTCCAAACTCATCAATGTATCTTATCATGTCTGTA
TACCGTCGACCTCTAGCTAGAGCTTGGCGTAATCATGGTCATAGCTGTTTCCTGTGTGAAATTGTTATCC
GCTCACAATTCCACACAACATACGAGCCGGAAGCATAAAGTGTAAAGCCTGGGGTGCCTAATGAGTGAGC
TAACTCACATTAATTGCGTTGCGCTCACTGCCCGCTTTCCAGTCGGGAAACCTGTCGTGCCAGCTGCATT
AATGAATCGGCCAACGCGCGGGGAGAGGCGGTTTGCGTATTGGGCGCTCTTCCGCTTCCTCGCTCACTGA
CTCGCTGCGCTCGGTCGTTCGGCTGCGGCGAGCGGTATCAGCTCACTCAAAGGCGGTAATACGGTTATCC
ACAGAATCAGGGGATAACGCAGGAAAGAACATGTGAGCAAAAGGCCAGCAAAAGGCCAGGAACCGTAAAA
AGGCCGCGTTGCTGGCGTTTTTCCATAGGCTCCGCCCCCCTGACGAGCATCACAAAAATCGACGCTCAAG
TCAGAGGTGGCGAAACCCGACAGGACTATAAAGATACCAGGCGTTTCCCCCTGGAAGCTCCCTCGTGCGC
TCTCCTGTTCCGACCCTGCCGCTTACCGGATACCTGTCCGCCTTTCTCCCTTCGGGAAGCGTGGCGCTTT
CTCAATGCTCACGCTGTAGGTATCTCAGTTCGGTGTAGGTCGTTCGCTCCAAGCTGGGCTGTGTGCACGA
ACCCCCCGTTCAGCCCGACCGCTGCGCCTTATCCGGTAACTATCGTCTTGAGTCCAACCCGGTAAGACAC
GACTTATCGCCACTGGCAGCAGCCACTGGTAACAGGATTAGCAGAGCGAGGTATGTAGGCGGTGCTACAG
AGTTCTTGAAGTGGTGGCCTAACTACGGCTACACTAGAAGGACAGTATTTGGTATCTGCGCTCTGCTGAA
GCCAGTTACCTTCGGAAAAAGAGTTGGTAGCTCTTGATCCGGCAAACAAACCACCGCTGGTAGCGGTGGT
TTTTTTGTTTGCAAGCAGCAGATTACGCGCAGAAAAAAAGGATCTCAAGAAGATCCTTTGATCTTTTCTA
CGGGGTCTGACGCTCAGTGGAACGAAAACTCACGTTAAGGGATTTTGGTCATGAGATTATCAAAAAGGAT
CTTCACCTAGATCCTTTTAAATTAAAAATGAAGTTTTAAATCAATCTAAAGTATATATGAGTAAACTTGG
TCTGACAGTTACCAATGCTTAATCAGTGAGGCACCTATCTCAGCGATCTGTCTATTTCGTTCATCCATAG
TTGCCTGACTCCCCGTCGTGTAGATAACTACGATACGGGAGGGCTTACCATCTGGCCCCAGTGCTGCAAT
GATACCGCGAGACCCACGCTCACCGGCTCCAGATTTATCAGCAATAAACCAGCCAGCCGGAAGGGCCGAG
CGCAGAAGTGGTCCTGCAACTTTATCCGCCTCCATCCAGTCTATTAATTGTTGCCGGGAAGCTAGAGTAA
GTAGTTCGCCAGTTAATAGTTTGCGCAACGTTGTTGCCATTGCTACAGGCATCGTGGTGTCACGCTCGTC
GTTTGGTATGGCTTCATTCAGCTCCGGTTCCCAACGATCAAGGCGAGTTACATGATCCCCCATGTTGTGC
AAAAAAGCGGTTAGCTCCTTCGGTCCTCCGATCGTTGTCAGAAGTAAGTTGGCCGCAGTGTTATCACTCA
TGGTTATGGCAGCACTGCATAATTCTCTTACTGTCATGCCATCCGTAAGATGCTTTTCTGTGACTGGTGA
GTACTCAACCAAGTCATTCTGAGAATAGTGTATGCGGCGACCGAGTTGCTCTTGCCCGGCGTCAATACGG
GATAATACCGCGCCACATAGCAGAACTTTAAAAGTGCTCATCATTGGAAAACGTTCTTCGGGGCGAAAAC
TCTCAAGGATCTTACCGCTGTTGAGATCCAGTTCGATGTAACCCACTCGTGCACCCAACTGATCTTCAGC
ATCTTTTACTTTCACCAGCGTTTCTGGGTGAGCAAAAACAGGAAGGCAAAATGCCGCAAAAAAGGGAATA
AGGGCGACACGGAAATGTTGAATACTCATACTCTTCCTTTTTCAATATTATTGAAGCATTTATCAGGGTT
ATTGTCTCATGAGCGGATACATATTTGAATGTATTTAGAAAAATAAACAAATAGGGGTTCCGCGCACATT
TCCCCGAAAAGTGCCACCTGACGTC
Features (pLannotate 1.2.2; 20 found; start..end, strand, type, name):
     36..80      -  misc_feature   bom (fragment): basis of mobility region from pBR322
    235..614     +  enhancer       CMV enhancer: human cytomegalovirus immediate early enhancer
    615..818     +  promoter       CMV promoter: human cytomegalovirus (CMV) immediate early promoter
    814..847     +  LTR            5' LTR (truncated) (fragment): truncated 5' long terminal repeat (LTR) from HIV-1
    863..881     +  promoter       T7 promoter: promoter for bacteriophage T7 RNA polymerase
   1098..1116    -  promoter       SP6 promoter: promoter for bacteriophage SP6 RNA polymerase
   1142..1366    +  polyA_signal   bGH poly(A) signal: bovine growth hormone polyadenylation signal
   1370..1391    +  promoter       SV40 promoter (fragment): SV40 enhancer and early promoter
   1412..1770    +  rep_origin     f1 ori (sequence partly withheld): f1 bacteriophage origin of replication; arrow indicates direction of (+) strand synthesis
   1854..2184    +  promoter       SV40 promoter: SV40 enhancer and early promoter
   2251..3042    +  CDS            neo: KKA2_KLEPN - Also known as kan, nptII. Experimental evidence at protein level: Swiss-Prot protein existence level 1. Resistance to kanamycin, neomycin, paromomycin, ribostamycin, butirosin and gentamicin B. From Klebsiella pneumoniae.
   3066..3224    +  CDS            ble (fragment): BLE_KLEPN - Experimental evidence at protein level: Swiss-Prot protein existence level 1. Binding protein with a strong affinity to the bleomycin family of antibiotics. Binds to CL990; an antimitotic-antibiotic compound. From Klebsiella pneumoniae.
   3219..3340    +  polyA_signal   SV40 poly(A) signal: SV40 polyadenylation signal
   3413..3429    -  protein_bind   lac operator: The lac repressor binds to the lac operator to inhibit transcription in E. coli. This inhibition can be relieved by adding lactose or isopropyl-β-D-thiogalactopyranoside (IPTG). lac repressor encoded by lacI
   3437..3467    -  promoter       lac promoter: promoter for the E. coli lac operon
   3482..3503    -  protein_bind   CAP binding site: CAP binding activates transcription in the presence of cAMP. E. coli catabolite activator protein
   3516..3608    -  CDS            lacI (fragment): lac repressor; lacI; The lac repressor binds to the lac operator to inhibit transcription in E. coli. This inhibition can be relieved by adding lactose or isopropyl-β-D-thiogalactopyranoside (IPTG).
   3791..4379    -  rep_origin     ori: high-copy-number ColE1/pMB1/pBR322/pUC origin of replication
   4550..5410    -  CDS            AmpR: β-lactamase; bla; confers resistance to ampicillin, carbenicillin, and related antibiotics
   5411..5515    -  promoter       AmpR promoter: bla
