[The description below was written by a language model from this plasmid's Addgene catalogue record and pLannotate feature annotations shown in this document.]
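Description:
Pentaprobe PP11 is a pcDNA3-based plasmid (about 5.5 kb in the assembled sequence) carrying a roughly 100 bp synthetic insert, PP11, one of a set of "pentaprobe" sequences designed to test whether a protein has RNA-binding potential. The record classifies it as both a mammalian expression vector and an RNA transcription vector. It is maintained in E. coli through a high-copy ColE1/pUC-type origin and selected with ampicillin via the β-lactamase gene and its native promoter. An f1 origin is also present, which allows single-stranded DNA production.

The insert is not annotated as a feature in its own right, but it evidently lies in the cloning region between the T7 promoter and the oppositely oriented SP6 promoter, downstream of the CMV enhancer/promoter and upstream of the bovine growth hormone polyadenylation signal. Although the CMV promoter is listed as the promoter and could drive transcription in mammalian cells, the flanking phage promoters are the elements that fit the stated purpose. They permit in vitro run-off transcription of the short synthetic sequence to generate RNA probes, presumably for binding assays with a protein of interest, although the record does not spell out the assay format.

The remaining parts are standard backbone elements. An SV40 early promoter drives the neomycin phosphotransferase gene, followed by an SV40 poly(A) signal, and would provide G418 selection in mammalian cells. The short annotations for an HIV-1 LTR fragment, ble, lacI, the lac promoter/operator and bom are partial matches to backbone sequence rather than functional payload.
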