Addgene plasmid #83336: Pentaprobe PP11
Purpose: Pentaprobe for assesing the RNA binding potential of a protein
Depositing lab: Joel Mackay. Depositing organization: University of Sydney. Publication: A rapid method for assessing the RNA-binding potential of a protein. Bendak K, Loughlin FE, Cheung V, O'Connell MR, Crossley M, Mackay JP. Nucleic Acids Res. 2012 Aug;40(14):e105. doi: 10.1093/nar/gks285. Epub 2012 Apr 3. PubMed 22492509.
Backbone
  Vector backbone: pcDNA3
  Backbone manufacturer: Invitrogen
  Backbone size w/o insert (bp): 5400
  Vector type: Mammalian Expression ; RNA transcription
Growth in bacteria
  Bacterial resistance: Ampicillin, 100 μg/mL
  Growth temperature: 37°C
  Growth strain: DH5alpha
  Copy number: High Copy
Gene/Insert
  Gene/Insert name: PP11
  Species: Synthetic
  Insert size (bp): 100
  Promoter: CMV
  Cloning method: Unknown
  Sequencing primers: 5′ CMV-F; 3′ BGH-R
Terms and licenses: Academic/Nonprofit Terms; Industry Terms: Not Available to Industry
How to cite: Pentaprobe PP11 was a gift from Joel Mackay (Addgene plasmid # 83336 ; http://n2t.net/addgene:83336 ; RRID:Addgene_83336)
