>Addgene plasmid #83336 | Pentaprobe PP11 | depositor partial sequence | sequence record 158595 | Pentaprobe sequence
CTCCAACCTCACACCACATTACACTGGGGTGATATAATATGATGCCGGGCGGGGGCCGTAACGTAGCACT
ACATGACCCGATACGCTAGGTGGGATTAGG
