>Addgene plasmid #83336 | Pentaprobe PP11 | addgene partial sequence | sequence record 162249 | CMV-F 5'-CGCAAATGGGCGGTAGGCGTG-3'
AGCAGAGCTCTCTGGCTAACTAGAGAACCCACTGCTTACTGGCTTATCGAAATTAATACGACTCACTATA
GGGAGACCCAAGCTTGGTACCGAGCTCGGATCCACTAGTAACGGCCGCCAGTGTGCTGGAATTCTGCAGA
TCTCCAACCTCACACCACATTACACTGGGGTGATATAATATGATGCCGGGCGGGGGCCGTAACGTAGCAC
TACATGACCCGATACGCTAGGTGGGATTAGGATCCATCACACTGGCGGCCGCTCGAGCATGCATCTAGAG
GGCCCTATTCTATAGTGTCACCTAAATGCTAGAGCTCGCTGATCAGCCTCGACTGTGCCTTCTAGTTGCC
AGCCATCTGTTGTTTGCCCCTCCCCCGTGCCTTCCTTGACCCTGGAAGGTGCCACTCCCACTGTCCTTTC
CTAATAAAATGAGGAAATTGCATCGCATTGTCTGAGTAGGTGTCATTCTATTCTGGGGGGTGGGGTGGGG
CAGGACAGCAAGGGGGAGGATTGGGAAGACAATAGCAGGCATGCTGGGGATGCGGTGGGCTCTATGGCTT
CTGAGGCGGAAAGAACCAGCTGGGGCTCTAGGGGGTATCCCC
[124 nt withheld, positions 603-726]
C
[91 nt withheld, positions 728-818]
A
[49 nt withheld, positions 820-868]
CCTTTGACGTTGGAGTCCACGTTCTTT
[37 nt withheld, positions 896-932]
ACCCTATCTCGGTCTATTCTTTTGATTTATAAGGGA
