>Addgene plasmid #83336 | Pentaprobe PP11 | addgene partial sequence | sequence record 162250 | BGH-rev 5'-TAGAAGGCACAGTCGAGG-3'
CTATAGAATAGGGCCCTCTAGATGCATGCTCGAGCGGCCGCCAGTGTGATGGATCCTAATCCCACCTAGC
GTATCGGGTCATGTAGTGCTACGTTACGGCCCCCGCCCGGCATCATATTATATCACCCCAGTGTAATGTG
GTGTGAGGTTGGAGATCTGCAGAATTCCAGCACACTGGCGGCCGTTACTAGTGGATCCGAGCTCGGTACC
AAGCTTGGGTCTCCCTATAGTGAGTCGTATTAATTTCGATAAGCCAGTAAGCAGTGGGTTCTCTAGTTAG
CCAGAGAGCTCTGCTTATATAGACCTCCCACCGTACACGCCTACCGCCCATTTGCGTCAATGGGGCGGAG
TTGTTACGACATTTTGGAAAGTCCCGTTGATTTTGGTGCCAAAACAAACTCCCATTGACGTCAATGGGGT
GGAGACTTGGAAATCCCCGTGAGTCAAACCGCTATCCACGCCCATTGATGTACTGCCAAAACCGCATCAC
CATGGTAATAGCGATGACTAATACGTAGATGTACTGCCAAGTAGGAAAGTCCCATAAGGTCATGTACTGG
GCATAATGCCAGGCGGGCCATTTACCGTCATTGACGTCAATAGGGGGCGTACTTGGCATATGATACACTT
GATGTACTGCCAAGTGGGCAGTTTACCGTAAATACTCCACCCATTGACGTCAATGGAAAGTCCCTATTGG
CGTTACTATGGGAACATACGTCATTATTGACGTCAATGGGCGGGGGTCGTTGGGCGGTCAGCCAGGCGGG
CCATTTACCGTAAGTTATGTAACGCGGAACTCCATATATGGGCTATGAACTAATGACCCCGTAATTGATT
ACTATTAATAACTAGTCAATAATCAATGTCAACGCGTATATCTGG
